>Addgene plasmid #186384 | pDEST-Spe4-Kozak-mVenus-RfA | addgene full sequence | sequence record 373827 | Addgene Partial NGS Result
GCACTTTTCGGGGAAATGTGCGCGGAACCCCTATTTGTTTATTTTTCTAAATACATTCAAATATGTATCC
GCTCATGAGACAATAACCCTGATAAATGCTTCAATAATATTGAAAAAGGAAGAGTATGAGTATTCAACAT
TTCCGTGTCGCCCTTATTCCCTTTTTTGCGGCATTTTGCCTTCCTGTTTTTGCTCACCCAGAAACGCTGG
TGAAAGTAAAAGATGCTGAAGATCAGTTGGGTGCACGAGTGGGTTACATCGAACTGGATCTCAACAGCGG
TAAGATCCTTGAGAGTTTTCGCCCCGAAGAACGTTTTCCAATGATGAGCACTTTTAAAGTTCTGCTATGT
GGCGCGGTATTATCCCGTATTGACGCCGGGCAAGAGCAACTCGGTCGCCGCATACACTATTCTCAGAATG
ACTTGGTTGAGTACTCACCAGTCACAGAAAAGCATCTTACGGATGGCATGACAGTAAGAGAATTATGCAG
TGCTGCCATAACCATGAGTGATAACACTGCGGCCAACTTACTTCTGACAACGATCGGAGGACCGAAGGAG
CTAACCGCTTTTTTGCACAACATGGGGGATCATGTAACTCGCCTTGATCGTTGGGAACCGGAGCTGAATG
AAGCCATACCAAACGACGAGCGTGACACCACGATGCCTGTAGCAATGGCAACAACGTTGCGCAAACTATT
AACTGGCGAACTACTTACTCTAGCTTCCCGGCAACAATTAATAGACTGGATGGAGGCGGATAAAGTTGCA
GGACCACTTCTGCGCTCGGCCCTTCCGGCTGGCTGGTTTATTGCTGATAAATCTGGAGCCGGTGAGCGTG
GATCTCGCGGTATCATTGCAGCACTGGGGCCAGATGGTAAGCCCTCCCGTATCGTAGTTATCTACACGAC
GGGGAGTCAGGCAACTATGGATGAACGAAATAGACAGATCGCTGAGATAGGTGCCTCACTGATTAAGCAT
TGGTAACTGTCAGACCAAGTTTACTCATATATACTTTAGATTGATTTAAAACTTCATTTTTAATTTAAAA
GGATCTAGGTGAAGATCCTTTTTGATAATCTCATGACCAAAATCCCTTAACGTGAGTTTTCGTTCCACTG
AGCGTCAGACCCCGTAGAAAAGATCAAAGGATCTTCTTGAGATCCTTTTTTTCTGCGCGTAATCTGCTGC
TTGCAAACAAAAAAACCACCGCTACCAGCGGTGGTTTGTTTGCCGGATCAAGAGCTACCAACTCTTTTTC
CGAAGGTAACTGGCTTCAGCAGAGCGCAGATACCAAATACTGTTCTTCTAGTGTAGCCGTAGTTAGGCCA
CCACTTCAAGAACTCTGTAGCACCGCCTACATACCTCGCTCTGCTAATCCTGTTACCAGTGGCTGCTGCC
AGTGGCGATAAGTCGTGTCTTACCGGGTTGGACTCAAGACGATAGTTACCGGATAAGGCGCAGCGGTCGG
GCTGAACGGGGGGTTCGTGCACACAGCCCAGCTTGGAGCGAACGACCTACACCGAACTGAGATACCTACA
GCGTGAGCTATGAGAAAGCGCCACGCTTCCCGAAGGGAGAAAGGCGGACAGGTATCCGGTAAGCGGCAGG
GTCGGAACAGGAGAGCGCACGAGGGAGCTTCCAGGGGGAAACGCCTGGTATCTTTATAGTCCTGTCGGGT
TTCGCCACCTCTGACTTGAGCGTCGATTTTTGTGATGCTCGTCAGGGGGGCGGAGCCTATGGAAAAACGC
CAGCAACGCGGCCTTTTTACGGTTCCTGGCCTTTTGCTGGCCTTTTGCTCACATGTTCTTTCCTGCGTTA
TCCCCTGATTCTGTGGATAACCGTATTACCGCCTTTGAGTGAGCTGATACCGCTCGCCGCAGCCGAACGA
CCGAGCGCAGCGAGTCAGTGAGCGAGGAAGCGGAAGAGCGCCCAATACGCAAACCGCCTCTCCCCGCGCG
TTGGCCGATTCATTAATGCAGCTGGCACGACAGGTTTCCCGACTGGAAAGCGGGCAGTGAGCGCAACGCA
ATTAATGTGAGTTAGCTCACTCATTAGGCACCCCAGGCTTTACACTTTATGCTTCCGGCTCGTATGTTGT
GTGGAATTGTGAGCGGATAACAATTTCACACAGGAAACAGCTATGACCATGATTACGCCAAGCTCGAAAT
TAACCCTCACTAAAGGGAACAAAAGCTGGAGCTAAGCTTGCTTGTTCTTTTTGCAGAAGCTCAGAATAAA
CGCTCAACTTTGGCAGATCTCAGAAAAAATGGTGAGCAAGGGCGAGGAGCTGTTCACCGGGGTGGTGCCC
ATCCTGGTCGAGCTGGACGGCGACGTAAACGGCCACAAGTTCAGCGTGTCCGGCGAGGGCGAGGGCGATG
CCACCTACGGCAAGCTGACCCTGAAGCTCATCTGCACCACCGGCAAGCTGCCCGTGCCCTGGCCCACCCT
CGTGACCACCCTCGGCTACGGCCTGCAGTGCTTCGCCCGCTACCCCGACCACATGAAGCAGCACGACTTC
TTCAAGTCCGCCATGCCCGAAGGCTACGTCCAGGAGCGCACCATCTTCTTCAAGGACGACGGCAACTACA
AGACCCGCGCCGAGGTGAAGTTCGAGGGCGACACCCTGGTGAACCGCATCGAGCTGAAGGGCATCGACTT
CAAGGAGGACGGCAACATCCTGGGGCACAAGCTGGAGTACAACTACAACAGCCACAACGTCTATATCACC
GCCGACAAGCAGAAGAACGGCATCAAGGCCAACTTCAAGATCCGCCACAACATCGAGGACGGCGGCGTGC
AGCTCGCCGACCACTACCAGCAGAACACCCCCATCGGCGACGGCCCCGTGCTGCTGCCCGACAACCACTA
CCTGAGCTACCAGTCCAAGCTGAGCAAAGACCCCAACGAGAAGCGCGATCACATGGTCCTGCTGGAGTTC
GTGACCGCCGCCGGGATCACTCTCGGCATGGACGAGCTGTACAAGGTAATCACAAGTTTGTACAAAAAAG
CTGAACGAGAAACGTAAAATGATATAAATATCAATATATTAAATTAGATTTTGCATAAAAAACAGACTAC
ATAATACTGTAAAACACAACATATCCAGTCACTATGGCGGCCGCATTAGGCACCCCAGGCTTTACACTTT
ATGCTTCCGGCTCGTATAATGTGTGGATTTTGAGTTAGGATCCGGCGAGATTTTCAGGAGCTAAGGAAGC
TAAAATGGAGAAAAAAATCACTGGATATACCACCGTTGATATATCCCAATGGCATCGTAAAGAACATTTT
GAGGCATTTCAGTCAGTTGCTCAATGTACCTATAACCAGACCGTTCAGCTGGATATTACGGCCTTTTTAA
AGACCGTAAAGAAAAATAAGCACAAGTTTTATCCGGCCTTTATTCACATTCTTGCCCGCCTGATGAATGC
TCATCCGGAATTCCGTATGGCAATGAAAGACGGTGAGCTGGTGATATGGGATAGTGTTCACCCTTGTTAC
ACCGTTTTCCATGAGCAAACTGAAACGTTTTCATCGCTCTGGAGTGAATACCACGACGATTTCCGGCAGT
TTCTACACATATATTCGCAAGATGTGGCGTGTTACGGTGAAAACCTGGCCTATTTCCCTAAAGGGTTTAT
TGAGAATATGTTTTTCGTCTCAGCCAATCCCTGGGTGAGTTTCACCAGTTTTGATTTAAACGTGGCCAAT
ATGGACAACTTCTTCGCCCCCGTTTTCACCATGGGCAAATATTATACGCAAGGCGACAAGGTGCTGATGC
CGCTGGCGATTCAGGTTCATCATGCCGTCTGTGATGGCTTCCATGTCGGCAGAATGCTTAATGAATTACA
ACAGTACTGCGATGAGTGGCAGGGCGGGGCGTAAACGCGTGGATCCGGCTTACTAAAAGCCAGATAACAG
TATGCGTATTTGCGCGCTGATTTTTGCGGTATAAGAATATATACTGATATGTATACCCGAAGTATGTCAA
AAAGAGGTGTGCTATGAAGCAGCGTATTACAGTGACAGTTGACAGCGACAGCTATCAGTTGCTCAAGGCA
TATATGATGTCAATATCTCCGGTCTGGTAAGCACAACCATGCAGAATGAAGCCCGTCGTCTGCGTGCCGA
ACGCTGGAAAGCGGAAAATCAGGAAGGGATGGCTGAGGTCGCCCGGTTTATTGAAATGAACGGCTCTTTT
GCTGACGAGAACAGGGACTGGTGAAATGCAGTTTAAGGTTTACACCTATAAAAGAGAGAGCCGTTATCGT
CTGTTTGTGGATGTACAGAGTGATATTATTGACACGCCCGGGCGACGGATGGTGATCCCCCTGGCCAGTG
CACGTCTGCTGTCAGATAAAGTCTCCCGTGAACTTTACCCGGTGGTGCATATCGGGGATGAAAGCTGGCG
CATGATGACCACCGATATGGCCAGTGTGCCGGTCTCCGTTATCGGGGAAGAAGTGGCTGATCTCAGCCAC
CGCGAAAATGACATCAAAAACGCCATTAACCTGATGTTCTGGGGAATATAAATGTCAGGCTCCCTTATAC
ACAGCCAGTCTGCAGGTCGACCATAGTGACTGGATATGTTGTGTTTTACAGTATTATGTAGTCTGTTTTT
TATGCAAAATCTAATTTAATATATTGATATTTATATCATTTTACGTTTCTCGTTCAGCTTTCTTGTACAA
AGTGGTGATAAACTTAGATATCGCGGCCGCGGAAGCGCTGGTTACCTAGGAACCAGCCTCAAGAACACCC
GAATGGAGTCTCTAAGCTACATAATACCAACTTACACTTTACAAAATGTTGTCCCCCAAAATGTAGCCAT
TCKTATCTSCYCCWAAWAAAAARAAARTTTYTTCMCAWTCWAAAAAAAAAAAAAAAAAAAAAAAAAAAAA
AAAAMCCCCCCCCCCCCCCCCCTGCAGGGCCAAGTCGGCCGGCGCGCCATTCGCCCTATAGTGAGTCGTA
TTACAATTCACTGGCCGTCGTTTTACAACGTCGTGACTGGGAAAACCCTGGCGTTACCCAACTTAATCGC
CTTGCAGCACATCCCCCTTTCGCCAGCTGGCGTAATAGCGAAGAGGCCCGCACCGATCGCCCTTCCCAAC
AGTTGCGCAGCCTGAATGGCGAATGGAAATTGTAAGCGTTAATATTTTGTTAAAATTCGCGTTAAATTTT
TGTTAAATCAGCTCATTTTTTAACCAATAGGCCGAAATCGGCAAAATCCCTTATAAATCAAAAGAATAGA
CCGAGATAGGGTTGAGTGTTGTTCCAGTTTGGAACAAGAGTCCACTATTAAAGAACGTGGACTCCAACGT
CAAAGG
[49 nt withheld, positions 5327-5375]
T
[91 nt withheld, positions 5377-5467]
G
[124 nt withheld, positions 5469-5592]
CAGGTG
Features (pLannotate 1.2.2; 20 found; start..end, strand, type, name):
     21..125     +  promoter       AmpR promoter: bla
    126..986     +  CDS            AmpR: β-lactamase; bla; confers resistance to ampicillin, carbenicillin, and related antibiotics
   1157..1745    +  rep_origin     ori: high-copy-number ColE1/pMB1/pBR322/pUC origin of replication
   1928..2020    +  CDS            lacI (fragment): lac repressor; lacI; The lac repressor binds to the lac operator to inhibit transcription in E. coli. This inhibition can be relieved by adding lactose or isopropyl-β-D-thiogalactopyranoside (IPTG).
   2033..2054    +  protein_bind   CAP binding site: CAP binding activates transcription in the presence of cAMP. E. coli catabolite activator protein
   2069..2099    +  promoter       lac promoter: promoter for the E. coli lac operon
   2107..2123    +  protein_bind   lac operator: The lac repressor binds to the lac operator to inhibit transcription in E. coli. This inhibition can be relieved by adding lactose or isopropyl-β-D-thiogalactopyranoside (IPTG). lac repressor encoded by lacI
   2168..2186    +  promoter       T3 promoter: promoter for bacteriophage T3 RNA polymerase
   2211..2253    +  5'UTR          Xenopus globin 5'-UTR: translational enhancer from the 5'-UTR of the major beta-globin gene of Xenopus laevis
   2269..2985    +  CDS            mVenus: mVenus is a basic (constitutively fluorescent) yellow fluorescent protein published in 2006, derived from Aequorea victoria. It is reported to be a rapidly-maturing monomer with moderate acid sensitivity.
   2992..3116    +  protein_bind   attR1: mutant version of attR; recombination site for the Gateway® LR reaction LR Clonase™
   3141..3171    +  promoter       lac UV5 promoter: E. coli lac promoter with an "up" mutation
   3196..3224    +  promoter       cat promoter (fragment): promoter of the E. coli cat gene encoding chloramphenicol acetyltransferase
   3225..3884    +  CDS            CmR: chloramphenicol acetyltransferase; cat; confers resistance to chloramphenicol
   4063..4221    +  CDS            ccdA (fragment): CCDA_ECO57 - Also known as H, letA. Experimental evidence at protein level: Swiss-Prot protein existence level 1. Antitoxin component of a type II toxin-antitoxin (TA) system which inhibits the post-segregational killing (PSK) of plasmid-free cells, also referred to as a plasmid addiction system. Binds to and blocks the activity of CcdB; will also remove bound CcdB protein from the CcdB-GyrA complex by forming a CcdA-CcdB complex, a process termed rejuvenation. Functions as a transcriptional corepressor for the ccdAB operon, repression also requires CcdB (By similarity). From Escherichia coli
   4226..4528    +  CDS            ccdB: CCDB_ECOLI - Also known as G, letB, letD. Experimental evidence at protein level: Swiss-Prot protein existence level 1. Toxic component of a type II toxin-antitoxin (TA) system, functioning in plasmid maintainence. Responsible for the post- segregational killing (PSK) of plasmid-free cells, also referred to as a plasmid addiction system. Half-life of over 2 hours. Cell killing by CcdB is accompanied by filamentation, defects in chromosome and plasmid segregation, defects in cell division, formation of anucleate cells, decreased DNA synthesis and plasmid loss. Interferes with the activity of DN
   4572..4696    -  protein_bind   attR2: mutant version of attR; recombination site for the Gateway® LR reaction LR Clonase™
   4955..4973    -  promoter       T7 promoter: promoter for bacteriophage T7 RNA polymerase
   4976..5133    +  CDS            lacZα (fragment): LacZα fragment of β-galactosidase; lacZ fragment
   5164..5592    -  rep_origin     f1 ori (sequence partly withheld): f1 bacteriophage origin of replication; arrow indicates direction of (+) strand synthesis
