[The description below was written by a language model from this plasmid's Addgene catalogue record and pLannotate feature annotations shown in this document.]
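Description:
pDEST-Spe4-Kozak-mVenus-RfA is an empty Gateway destination vector, derived from pDEST-Spe4-RfA, designed for making synthetic mRNA that encodes a protein of interest fused at its N-terminus to the yellow fluorescent protein mVenus. It is a high-copy E. coli plasmid carrying a ColE1/pUC-type origin, an f1 phage origin and a β-lactamase (ampicillin resistance) gene. Because the unrecombined Gateway cassette contains the ccdB toxin gene, the plasmid must be maintained in a ccdB-tolerant strain, under combined ampicillin and chloramphenicol selection.

The expression unit begins with a bacteriophage T3 promoter for in vitro transcription, followed by the Xenopus β-globin 5'-UTR, which acts as a translational enhancer, and then the mVenus coding sequence, which the plasmid name indicates is preceded by a Kozak sequence. According to the depositor, the tag was inserted into the parental backbone at BglII/StuI sites. Immediately downstream lies the reading-frame-A Gateway cassette: attR1 and attR2 flanking a chloramphenicol acetyltransferase gene, a ccdA fragment and ccdB. In an LR reaction with an entry clone, this cassette is replaced by the gene of interest. Loss of ccdB then allows counter-selection of recombinants in standard strains, giving an mVenus–protein fusion. An oppositely oriented T7 promoter sits beyond attR2, alongside lac promoter/operator and lacZα remnants from the cloning backbone. No 3'-UTR or polyadenylation element is annotated in the feature table.

The resulting mRNAs are intended for microinjection into ascidian eggs to overexpress and visualise the fusion protein in embryos. The depositor suggests the vector is likely to be useful in zebrafish, Xenopus, sea urchin and cnidarian systems as well.
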