Addgene plasmid #186384: pDEST-Spe4-Kozak-mVenus-RfA
Purpose: (Empty Backbone) Destination vector for the expression of a fluorescent fusion of N-ter mVenus and a protein of interest into embryos, by mRNA microinjection
Depositing lab: Patrick Lemaire. Depositing organization: CNRS UMR 5237, Centre de Recherche en Biologie cellulaire de Montpellier.
Backbone
  Vector backbone: pDEST-Spe4-RfA
  Backbone size (bp): 5598
  Vector type: Gateway destination vector
  Selectable markers: ccdB gene
Growth in bacteria
  Bacterial resistance: Chloramphenicol and Ampicillin, 25 & 100 μg/mL
  Growth temperature: 37°C
  Growth strain: ccdB Survival
  Copy number: High Copy
Gene/Insert
  Gene/Insert name: None
Terms and licenses: Academic/Nonprofit Terms; Industry Terms: Not Available to Industry
Depositor comments: Gateway destination vector for mRNA production to overexpress a protein of interest following microinjection into ascidian eggs. Likely to be useful for zebrafish, Xenopus, urchin and cnidarian (Clytia, Nematostella...) overexpression studies as well. Backbone was modified by insertion of N terminal mVenus tag at Bgl II/Stu I restriction site
How to cite: pDEST-Spe4-Kozak-mVenus-RfA was a gift from Patrick Lemaire (Addgene plasmid # 186384 ; http://n2t.net/addgene:186384 ; RRID:Addgene_186384)
